Addgene plasmid #190665: pN7-S15
Purpose: Expresses N7 ribosomal protein S15
Depositing lab: Benjamin Kleinstiver. Depositing organization: Massachusetts General Hospital. Publication: Precise cut-and-paste DNA insertion using engineered type V-K CRISPR-associated transposases. Tou CJ, Orr B, Kleinstiver BP. Nat Biotechnol. 2023 Jan 2. doi: 10.1038/s41587-022-01574-x. PubMed 36593413.
Backbone
  Vector backbone: pUC19
  Vector type: Mammalian Expression
Growth in bacteria
  Bacterial resistance: Ampicillin, 100 μg/mL
  Growth temperature: 37°C
  Growth strain: DH5alpha
  Copy number: High Copy
Gene/Insert
  Gene/Insert name: human codon optimized N7 S15 (alt name: CJT257)
  Species: Synthetic
  Promoter: CMV
  Cloning method: Gibson Cloning
Terms and licenses: Academic/Nonprofit Terms; Industry Terms: Not Available to Industry
Depositor comments: Please visit https://www.biorxiv.org/content/10.1101/2022.01.07.475005v1 for bioRxiv preprint.
How to cite: pN7-S15 was a gift from Benjamin Kleinstiver (Addgene plasmid # 190665 ; http://n2t.net/addgene:190665 ; RRID:Addgene_190665)
