[The description below was written by a language model from this plasmid's Addgene catalogue record and pLannotate feature annotations shown in this document.]
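Description:
pN7-S15 is a small (about 3.7 kb) mammalian expression plasmid built on a pUC19 backbone. It is propagated in E. coli at high copy number through the ColE1/pUC-type origin of replication and is selected with ampicillin via the β-lactamase (AmpR) gene and its native promoter. Remnants of the pUC lac region (lac promoter, lac operator, CAP binding site and a short lacI fragment), a partial multiple cloning site and a bom fragment are also annotated, but these are backbone leftovers rather than functional parts of the design. No mammalian selection marker is present; only a very short SV40 promoter fragment is detected. The plasmid is therefore suited to transient transfection.

The payload is a synthetic, human codon-optimized open reading frame encoding the "N7" ribosomal protein S15, assembled by Gibson cloning. The annotation software matched this roughly 270 bp coding sequence to rpsO (30S ribosomal protein S15) of a filamentous cyanobacterium, Trichormus (Anabaena) variabilis. The record itself does not define what "N7" denotes. Expression is driven by the human cytomegalovirus immediate-early enhancer and promoter, with the enhancer spanning the numbering origin of the circular sequence. Transcripts are terminated by the bovine growth hormone polyadenylation signal. A T7 promoter sits between the CMV promoter and the coding sequence, which would also permit in vitro transcription. No epitope tags, localization signals or reporters are annotated.

The plasmid was deposited with work on engineered type V-K CRISPR-associated transposases for targeted DNA insertion. It presumably supplies S15 as an accessory factor alongside the transposase components in human cells, although the record states only that it expresses the protein.
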