Features (pLannotate 1.2.2; 15 found; start..end, strand, type, name):
    132..335     +  promoter       CMV promoter: human cytomegalovirus (CMV) immediate early promoter
    377..395     +  promoter       T7 promoter: promoter for bacteriophage T7 RNA polymerase
    409..675     +  CDS            rpsO: RS15_TRIV2 - Also known as rps15 From Trichormus variabilis (strain ATCC 29413 / PCC 7937) (Anabaena variabilis).
    730..954     +  polyA_signal   bGH poly(A) signal: bovine growth hormone polyadenylation signal
    958..979     +  promoter       SV40 promoter (fragment): SV40 enhancer and early promoter
    984..1000    +  misc_feature   MCS (fragment): pBluescript multiple cloning site
   1049..1065    -  protein_bind   lac operator: The lac repressor binds to the lac operator to inhibit transcription in E. coli. This inhibition can be relieved by adding lactose or isopropyl-β-D-thiogalactopyranoside (IPTG). lac repressor encoded by lacI
   1073..1103    -  promoter       lac promoter: promoter for the E. coli lac operon
   1118..1139    -  protein_bind   CAP binding site: CAP binding activates transcription in the presence of cAMP. E. coli catabolite activator protein
   1152..1244    -  CDS            lacI (fragment): lac repressor; lacI; The lac repressor binds to the lac operator to inhibit transcription in E. coli. This inhibition can be relieved by adding lactose or isopropyl-β-D-thiogalactopyranoside (IPTG).
   1427..2015    -  rep_origin     ori: high-copy-number ColE1/pMB1/pBR322/pUC origin of replication
   2186..3046    -  CDS            AmpR: β-lactamase; bla; confers resistance to ampicillin, carbenicillin, and related antibiotics
   3047..3151    -  promoter       AmpR promoter: bla
   3222..3266    -  misc_feature   bom (fragment): basis of mobility region from pBR322
   3421..131     +  enhancer       CMV enhancer (across the origin): human cytomegalovirus immediate early enhancer
>Addgene plasmid #190665 | pN7-S15 | addgene full sequence | sequence record 385668 | Addgene NGS Result
ATATGCCAAGTACGCCCCCTATTGACGTCAATGACGGTAAATGGCCCGCCTGGCATTATGCCCAGTACAT
GACCTTATGGGACTTTCCTACTTGGCAGTACATCTACGTATTAGTCATCGCTATTACCATGGTGATGCGG
TTTTGGCAGTACATCAATGGGCGTGGATAGCGGTTTGACTCACGGGGATTTCCAAGTCTCCACCCCATTG
ACGTCAATGGGAGTTTGTTTTGGCACCAAAATCAACGGGACTTTCCAAAATGTCGTAACAACTCCGCCCC
ATTGACGCAAATGGGCGGTAGGCGTGTACGGTGGGAGGTCTATATAAGCAGAGCTGGTTTAGTGAACCGT
CAGATCCGCTAGAGATCCGCGGCCGCTAATACGACTCACTATAGGGAGAGCCGCCACCATGGCCCTGACA
CAGCAGAGGAAACAGGAGATCATCACCAACTTCCAGGTGCACGAGACAGACACCGGCAGCGCCGACGTGC
AGATCGCCATGCTGACCGAGAGAATCAACAGACTGTCTGAGCACCTGCAGGCTAATAAGAAGGACCACAG
CTCCAGACGGGGCCTGCTGAAACTGATCGGCCACCGGAAGAGGCTGCTGGCCTACCTGCAACAAGAGAGC
AGAGAGAAGTACCAGGCCCTGATCGCCAGACTGGGAATCAGAGGCTGACCGGTCATCATCACCATCACCA
TTGAGTTTAAACCCGCTGATCAGCCTCGACTGTGCCTTCTAGTTGCCAGCCATCTGTTGTTTGCCCCTCC
CCCGTGCCTTCCTTGACCCTGGAAGGTGCCACTCCCACTGTCCTTTCCTAATAAAATGAGGAAATTGCAT
CGCATTGTCTGAGTAGGTGTCATTCTATTCTGGGGGGTGGGGTGGGGCAGGACAGCAAGGGGGAGGATTG
GGAAGACAATAGCAGGCATGCTGGGGATGCGGTGGGCTCTATGGCTTCTGAGGCGGAAAGAACCAGCTGG
GGCTCGATACCGTCGACCTCTAGCTAGAGCTTGGCGTAATCATGGTCATAGCTGTTTCCTGTGTGAAATT
GTTATCCGCTCACAATTCCACACAACATACGAGCCGGAAGCATAAAGTGTAAAGCCTAGGGTGCCTAATG
AGTGAGCTAACTCACATTAATTGCGTTGCGCTCACTGCCCGCTTTCCAGTCGGGAAACCTGTCGTGCCAG
CTGCATTAATGAATCGGCCAACGCGCGGGGAGAGGCGGTTTGCGTATTGGGCGCTCTTCCGCTTCCTCGC
TCACTGACTCGCTGCGCTCGGTCGTTCGGCTGCGGCGAGCGGTATCAGCTCACTCAAAGGCGGTAATACG
GTTATCCACAGAATCAGGGGATAACGCAGGAAAGAACATGTGAGCAAAAGGCCAGCAAAAGGCCAGGAAC
CGTAAAAAGGCCGCGTTGCTGGCGTTTTTCCATAGGCTCCGCCCCCCTGACGAGCATCACAAAAATCGAC
GCTCAAGTCAGAGGTGGCGAAACCCGACAGGACTATAAAGATACCAGGCGTTTCCCCCTGGAAGCTCCCT
CGTGCGCTCTCCTGTTCCGACCCTGCCGCTTACCGGATACCTGTCCGCCTTTCTCCCTTCGGGAAGCGTG
GCGCTTTCTCATAGCTCACGCTGTAGGTATCTCAGTTCGGTGTAGGTCGTTCGCTCCAAGCTGGGCTGTG
TGCACGAACCCCCCGTTCAGCCCGACCGCTGCGCCTTATCCGGTAACTATCGTCTTGAGTCCAACCCGGT
AAGACACGACTTATCGCCACTGGCAGCAGCCACTGGTAACAGGATTAGCAGAGCGAGGTATGTAGGCGGT
GCTACAGAGTTCTTGAAGTGGTGGCCTAACTACGGCTACACTAGAAGAACAGTATTTGGTATCTGCGCTC
TGCTGAAGCCAGTTACCTTCGGAAAAAGAGTTGGTAGCTCTTGATCCGGCAAACAAACCACCGCTGGTAG
CGGTGGTTTTTTTGTTTGCAAGCAGCAGATTACGCGCAGAAAAAAAGGATCTCAAGAAGATCCTTTGATC
TTTTCTACGGGGTCTGACGCTCAGTGGAACGAAAACTCACGTTAAGGGATTTTGGTCATGAGATTATCAA
AAAGGATCTTCACCTAGATCCTTTTAAATTAAAAATGAAGTTTTAAATCAATCTAAAGTATATATGAGTA
AACTTGGTCTGACAGTTACCAATGCTTAATCAGTGAGGCACCTATCTCAGCGATCTGTCTATTTCGTTCA
TCCATAGTTGCCTGACTCCCCGTCGTGTAGATAACTACGATACGGGAGGGCTTACCATCTGGCCCCAGTG
CTGCAATGATACCGCGAGACCCACGCTCACCGGCTCCAGATTTATCAGCAATAAACCAGCCAGCCGGAAG
GGCCGAGCGCAGAAGTGGTCCTGCAACTTTATCCGCCTCCATCCAGTCTATTAATTGTTGCCGGGAAGCT
AGAGTAAGTAGTTCGCCAGTTAATAGTTTGCGCAACGTTGTTGCCATTGCTACAGGCATCGTGGTGTCAC
GCTCGTCGTTTGGTATGGCTTCATTCAGCTCCGGTTCCCAACGATCAAGGCGAGTTACATGATCCCCCAT
GTTGTGCAAAAAAGCGGTTAGCTCCTTCGGTCCTCCGATCGTTGTCAGAAGTAAGTTGGCCGCAGTGTTA
TCACTCATGGTTATGGCAGCACTGCATAATTCTCTTACTGTCATGCCATCCGTAAGATGCTTTTCTGTGA
CTGGTGAGTACTCAACCAAGTCATTCTGAGAATAGTGTATGCGGCGACCGAGTTGCTCTTGCCCGGCGTC
AATACGGGATAATACCGCGCCACATAGCAGAACTTTAAAAGTGCTCATCATTGGAAAACGTTCTTCGGGG
CGAAAACTCTCAAGGATCTTACCGCTGTTGAGATCCAGTTCGATGTAACCCACTCGTGCACCCAACTGAT
CTTCAGCATCTTTTACTTTCACCAGCGTTTCTGGGTGAGCAAAAACAGGAAGGCAAAATGCCGCAAAAAA
GGGAATAAGGGCGACACGGAAATGTTGAATACTCATACTCTTCCTTTTTCAATATTATTGAAGCATTTAT
CAGGGTTATTGTCTCATGAGCGGATACATATTTGAATGTATTTAGAAAAATAAACAAATAGGGGTTCCGC
GCACATTTCCCCGAAAAGTGCCACCTGACGTCGACGGATCGGGAGATCGATCTCCCGATCCCCTAGGGTC
GACTCTCAGTACAATCTGCTCTGATGCCGCATAGTTAAGCCAGTATCTGCTCCCTGCTTGTGTGTTGGAG
GTCGCTGAGTAGTGCGCGAGCAAAATTTAAGCTACAACAAGGCAAGGCTTGACCGACAATTGCATGAAGA
ATCTGCTTAGGGTTAGGCGTTTTGCGCTGCTTCGCGATGTACGGGCCAGATATACGCGTTGACATTGATT
ATTGACTAGTTATTAATAGTAATCAATTACGGGGTCATTAGTTCATAGCCCATATATGGAGTTCCGCGTT
ACATAACTTACGGTAAATGGCCCGCCTGGCTGACCGCCCAACGACCCCCGCCCATTGACGTCAATAATGA
CGTATGTTCCCATAGTAACGCCAATAGGGACTTTCCATTGACGTCAATGGGTGGAGTATTTACGGTAAAC
TGCCCACTTGGCAGTACATCAAGTGTATC
